>Addgene plasmid #152434 | pGBW-m4133986 | depositor full sequence | sequence record 295446 | Full Sequence
CACCATGAATGAGCTTAGTCCTGTTGCACTACGACAGATGTCTTGTGCTGCCGGTACTACACAAACTGCT
TGCACTGATGACAATGCGTTAGCTTACTACAACACAACAAAGGGAGGTAGGTTTGTACTTGCACTGTTAT
CCGATTTACAGGATTTGAAATGGGCTAGATTCCCTAAGAGTGATGGAACTGGTACTATCTATACAGAACT
GGAACCACCTTGTAGGTTTGTTACAGACACACCTAAAGGTCCTAAAGTGAAGTATTTATACTTTATTAAA
GGATTAAACAACCTAAATAGAGGTATGGTACTTGGTAGTTTAGCTGCCACAGTACGTCTAGAAAACCTTT
ACTTTCAGTCGCACCATCACCATCACCATTAAGCTAGCTTGACTGACTGAGATACAGCGTACCTTCAGCT
CACAGACATGATAAGATACATTGATGAGTTTGGACAAACCACAACTAGAATGCAGTGAAAAAAATGCTTT
ATTTGTGAAATTTGTGATGCTATTGCTTTATTTGTAACCATTATAAGCTGCAATAAACAAGTTAACAACA
ACAATTGCATTCATTTTATGTTTCAGGTTCAGGGGGAGGTGTGGGAGGTTTTTTAAAGCAAGTAAAACCT
CTACAAATGTGGTATTGGCCCATCTCTATCGGTATCGTAGCATAACCCCTTGGGGCCTCTAAACGGGTCT
TGAGGGGTTTTTTGTGCCCCTCGGGCCGGATTGCTATCTACCGGCATTGGCGCAGAAAAAAATGCCTGAT
GCGACGCTGCGCGTCTTATACTCCCACATATGCCAGATTCAGCAACGGATACGGCTTCCCCAACTTGCCC
ACTTCCATACGTGTCCTCCTTACCAGAAATTTATCCTTAAGGTCGTCAGCTATCCTGCAGGCGATCTCTC
GATTTCGATCAAGACATTCCTTTAATGGTCTTTTCTGGACACCACTAGGGGTCAGAAGTAGTTCATCAAA
CTTTCTTCCCTCCCTAATCTCATTGGTTACCTTGGGCTATCGAAACTTAATTAACCAGTCAAGTCAGCTA
CTTGGCGAGATCGACTTGTCTGGGTTTCGACTACGCTCAGAATTGCGTCAGTCAAGTTCGATCTGGTCCT
TGCTATTGCACCCGTTCTCCGATTACGAGTTTCATTTAAATCATGTGAGCAAAAGGCCAGCAAAAGGCCA
GGAACCGTAAAAAGGCCGCGTTGCTGGCGTTTTTCCATAGGCTCCGCCCCCCTGACGAGCATCACAAAAA
TCGACGCTCAAGTCAGAGGTGGCGAAACCCGACAGGACTATAAAGATACCAGGCGTTTCCCCCTGGAAGC
TCCCTCGTGCGCTCTCCTGTTCCGACCCTGCCGCTTACCGGATACCTGTCCGCCTTTCTCCCTTCGGGAA
GCGTGGCGCTTTCTCATAGCTCACGCTGTAGGTATCTCAGTTCGGTGTAGGTCGTTCGCTCCAAGCTGGG
CTGTGTGCACGAACCCCCCGTTCAGCCCGACCGCTGCGCCTTATCCGGTAACTATCGTCTTGAGTCCAAC
CCGGTAAGACACGACTTATCGCCACTGGCAGCAGCCACTGGTAACAGGATTAGCAGAGCGAGGTATGTAG
GCGGTGCTACAGAGTTCTTGAAGTGGTGGCCTAACTACGGCTACACTAGAAGAACAGTATTTGGTATCTG
CGCTCTGCTGAAGCCAGTTACCTTCGGAAAAAGAGTTGGTAGCTCTTGATCCGGCAAACAAACCACCGCT
GGTAGCGGTGGTTTTTTTGTTTGCAAGCAGCAGATTACGCGCAGAAAAAAAGGATCTCAAGAAGATCCTT
TGATCTTTTCTACGGGGTCTGACGCTCAGTGGAACGAAAACTCACGTTAAGGGATTTTGGTCATGAGATT
ATCAAAAAGGATCTTCACCTAGATCCTTTTAAATTAAAAATGAAGTTTTAAATCAATCTAAAGTATATAT
GAGTAAACTTGGTCTGACAGTTACCAATGCTTAATCAGTGAGGCACCTATCTCAGCGATCTGTCTATTTC
GTTCATCCATAGTTGCATTTAAATTTCCGAACTCTCCAAGGCCCTCGTCGGAAAATCTTCAAACCTTTCG
TCCGATCCATCTTGCAGGCTACCTCTCGAACGAACTATCGCAAGTCTCTTGGCCGGCCTTGCGCCTTGGC
TATTGCTTGGCAGCGCCTATCGCCAGGTATTACTCCAATCCCGAATATCCGAGATCGGGATCACCCGAGA
GAAGTTCAACCTACATCCTCAATCCCGATCTATCCGAGATCCGAGGAATATCGAAATCGGGGCGCGCCTG
GCCTCCGCGCCGGGTTTTGGCGCCTCCCGCGGGCGCCCCCCTCGTCACGGCGAGCGCTGCCACGTCAGAC
GAAGGGCGCAGGAGCGTCCTGATCCTTCCGCCCGGACGCTCAGGACAGCGGCCCGCTGCTCATAAGACTC
GGCCTTAGAACCCCAGTATCAGCAGAAGGACATTTTAGGACGGGACTTGGGTGACTCTAGGGCACTGGTT
TTCTTTCCAGAGAGCGGAACAGGCGAGGAAAAGTAGTCCCTTCTCGGCGATTCTGCGGAGGGATCTCCGT
GGGGCGGTGAACGCCGATGATTATATAAGGACGCGCCGGGTGTGGCACAGCTAGTTCCGTCGCAGCCGGG
ATTTGGGTCGCGGTTCTTGTTTGTGGATCGCTGTGATCGTCACTTGGTGAGTAGCGGGCTGCTGGGCTGG
CCGGGGCTTTCGTGGCCGCCGGGCCGCTCGGTGGGACGGAAGCGTGTGGAGAGACCGCCAAGGGCTGTAG
TCTGGGTCCGCGAGCAAGGTTGCCCTGAACTGGGGGTTGGGGGGAGCGCAGCAAAATGGCGGCTGTTCCC
GAGTCTTGAATGGAAGACGCTTGTGAGGCGGGCTGTGAGGTCGTTGAAACAAGGTGGGGGGCATGGTGGG
CGGCAAGAACCCAAGGTCTTGAGCCCTTCGCTAATGCGGGAAAGCTCTTATTCGGGTGAGATGGGCTGGG
CACCATCTGGGGACCCTGACGTGAAGTTTGTCACTGACTGGAGAACTCGGTTTGTCGTCTGTTGCGGGGG
CGGCAGTTATGGCGGTGCCGTTGGGCAGTGCACCCGTACCTTTGGGAGCGCGCGCCCTCGTCGTGTCGTG
ACGTCACCCGTTCTGTTGGCTTATAATGCAGGGTGGGGCCACCTGCCGGTAGGTGTGCGGTAGGCTTTTC
TCCGTCGCAGGACGCAGGGTTCGGGCCTAGGGTAGGCTCTCCTGAATCGACAGGCGCCGGACCTCTGGTG
AGGGGAGGGATAAGTGAGGCGTCAGTTTCTTTGGTCGGTTTTATGTACCTATCTTCTTAAGTAGCTGAAG
CTCCGGTTTTGAACTATGCGCTCGGGGTTGGCGAGTGTGTTTTGTGAAGTTTTTTAGGCACCTTTTGAAA
TGTAATCATTTGGGTCAATATGTAATTTTCAGTGTTAGACTTGTAAATTGTCCGCTAAATTCTGGCCGTT
TTTGGCTTTTTTGTTAGACAACATGACCGAGTACAAGCCCACGGTGCGCCTCGCCACCCGCGACGACGTC
CCCAGGGCCGTACGCACCCTCGCCGCCGCGTTCGCCGACTACCCCGCCACGCGCCACACCGTCGATCCGG
ACCGCCACATCGAGCGGGTCACCGAGCTGCAAGAACTCTTCCTCACGCGCGTCGGGCTCGACATCGGCAA
GGTGTGGGTCGCGGACGACGGCGCCGCGGTGGCGGTCTGGACCACGCCGGAGAGCGTCGAAGCGGGGGCG
GTGTTCGCCGAGATCGGCCCGCGCATGGCCGAGTTGAGCGGTTCCCGGCTGGCCGCGCAGCAACAGATGG
AGGGCCTCCTGGCGCCGCACCGGCCCAAGGAGCCCGCGTGGTTCCTGGCCACCGTCGGCGTCTCGCCCGA
CCACCAGGGCAAGGGTCTGGGCAGCGCCGTCGTGCTCCCCGGAGTGGAGGCCGCCGAGCGCGCCGGGGTG
CCCGCCTTCCTGGAGACCTCCGCGCCCCGCAACCTCCCCTTCTACGAGCGGCTCGGCTTCACCGTCACCG
CCGACGTCGAGGTGCCCGAAGGACCGCGCACCTGGTGCATGACCCGCAAGCCCGGTGCCTAGGCTAGTAT
GTAAGCCTAGTCTTAGATAATAAAATCGCTATCCATCGAAGATGGATGTGTGTTGGTTTTTTGTGTGTGT
AACGCTAGGCGCGCCTGGTGTACCGAGAACGATCCTCTCAGTGCGAGTCTCGACGATCCATATCGTTGCT
TGGCAGTCAGCCAGTCGGAATCCAGCTTGGGACCCAGGAAGTCCAATCGTCAGATATTGTACTCAAGCCT
GGTCACGGCAGCGTACCGATCTGTTTAAACCTAGATATTGATAGTCTGATCGGTCAACGTATAATCGAGT
CCTAGCTTTTGCAAACATCTATCAAGAGACAGGATCAGCAGGAGGCTTTCGCATGAGTATTCAACATTTC
CGTGTCGCCCTTATTCCCTTTTTTGCGGCATTTTGCCTTCCTGTTTTTGCTCACCCAGAAACGCTGGTGA
AAGTAAAAGATGCTGAAGATCAGTTGGGTGCGCGAGTGGGTTACATCGAACTGGATCTCAACAGCGGTAA
GATCCTTGAGAGTTTTCGCCCCGAAGAACGCTTTCCAATGATGAGCACTTTTAAAGTTCTGCTATGTGGC
GCGGTATTATCCCGTATTGACGCCGGGCAAGAGCAACTCGGTCGCCGCATACACTATTCTCAGAATGACT
TGGTTGAGTATTCACCAGTCACAGAAAAGCATCTTACGGATGGCATGACAGTAAGAGAATTATGCAGTGC
TGCCATAACCATGAGTGATAACACTGCGGCCAACTTACTTCTGACAACGATTGGAGGACCGAAGGAGCTA
ACCGCTTTTTTGCACAACATGGGGGATCATGTAACTCGCCTTGATCGTTGGGAACCGGAGCTGAATGAAG
CCATACCAAACGACGAGCGTGACACCACGATGCCTGTAGCAATGGCAACAACCTTGCGTAAACTATTAAC
TGGCGAACTACTTACTCTAGCTTCCCGGCAACAGTTGATAGACTGGATGGAGGCGGATAAAGTTGCAGGA
CCACTTCTGCGCTCGGCCCTTCCGGCTGGCTGGTTTATTGCTGATAAATCTGGAGCCGGTGAGCGTGGGT
CTCGCGGTATCATTGCAGCACTGGGGCCAGATGGTAAGCCCTCCCGTATCGTAGTTATCTACACGACGGG
GAGTCAGGCAACTATGGATGAACGAAATAGACAGATCGCTGAGATAGGTGCCTCACTGATTAAGCATTGG
TAACCGATTCTAGGTGCATTGGCGCAGAAAAAAATGCCTGATGCGACGCTGCGCGTCTTATACTCCCACA
TATGCCAGATTCAGCAACGGATACGGCTTCCCCAACTTGCCCACTTCCATACGTGTCCTCCTTACCAGAA
ATTTATCCTTAAGATCGTTTAAACTCGACTCTGGCTCTATCGAATCTCCGTCGTTTCGAGCTTACGCGAA
CAGCCGTGGCGCTCATTTGCTCGTCGGGCATCGAATCTCGTCAGCTATCGTCAGCTTACCTTTTTGGCAG
CGATCGCGGCTCCCGACATCTTGGACCATTAGCTCCACAGGTATCTTCTTCCCTCTAGTGGTCATAACAG
CAGCTTCAGCTACCTCTCAATTCAAAAAACCCCTCAAGACCCGTTTAGAGGCCCCAAGGGGTTATGCTAT
CAATCGTTGCGTTACACACACAAAAAACCAACACACATCCATCTTCGATGGATAGCGATTTTATTATCTA
ACTGCTGATCGAGTGTAGCCAGATCTAGTAATCAATTACGGGGTCATTAGTTCATAGCCCATATATGGAG
TTCCGCGTTACATAACTTACGGTAAATGGCCCGCCTGGCTGACCGCCCAACGACCCCCGCCCATTGACGT
CAATAATGACGTATGTTCCCATAGTAACGCCAATAGGGACTTTCCATTGACGTCAATGGGTGGAGTATTT
ACGGTAAACTGCCCACTTGGCAGTACATCAAGTGTATCATATGCCAAGTACGCCCCCTATTGACGTCAAT
GACGGTAAATGGCCCGCCTGGCATTATGCCCAGTACATGACCTTATGGGACTTTCCTACTTGGCAGTACA
TCTACGTATTAGTCATCGCTATTACCATGCTGATGCGGTTTTGGCAGTACATCAATGGGCGTGGATAGCG
GTTTGACTCACGGGGATTTCCAAGTCTCCACCCCATTGACGTCAATGGGAGTTTGTTTTGGCACCAAAAT
CAACGGGACTTTCCAAAATGTCGTAACAACTCCGCCCCATTGACGCAAATGGGCGGTAGGCGTGTACGGT
GGGAGGTCTATATAAGCAGAGCTGGTTTAGTGAACCGTCAGATCAGATCTTTGTCGATCCTACCATCCAC
TCGACACACCCGCCAGCGGCCGC
Features (pLannotate 1.2.2; 19 found; start..end, strand, type, name):
    362..379     +  CDS            6xHis: 6xHis affinity tag
    432..553     -  polyA_signal   SV40 poly(A) signal: SV40 polyadenylation signal
    576..645     -  CDS            large T antigen (fragment): large T antigen from SV40 (simian virus 40)
    668..714     +  terminator     T7 terminator: transcription terminator for bacteriophage T7 RNA polymerase
    744..880     +  terminator     rrnG terminator: transcription terminator from the E. coli ribosomal RNA rrnG operon (Albrechtsen et al., 1991)
    925..996     +  misc_feature   3' β-globin insulator: insulator downstream of the human β-globin locus (Farrell et al., 2002)
   1222..1810    -  rep_origin     ori: high-copy-number ColE1/pMB1/pBR322/pUC origin of replication
   1982..2046    -  CDS            bla(M) (fragment): β-lactamase lacking the signal sequence; bla(M); allows cytosolic expression of β-lactamase
   2310..3519    +  promoter       UbC promoter: human ubiquitin C promoter
   3523..4120    +  CDS            PuroR (fragment): puromycin N-acetyltransferase; pac from Streptomyces; confers resistance to puromycin
   4149..4197    +  polyA_signal   poly(A) signal: synthetic polyadenylation signal
   4463..5323    +  CDS            AmpR: β-lactamase; bla; confers resistance to ampicillin, carbenicillin, and related antibiotics
   5336..5472    +  terminator     rrnG terminator: transcription terminator from the E. coli ribosomal RNA rrnG operon (Albrechtsen et al., 1991)
   5617..5688    +  misc_feature   5' β-globin insulator: insulator upstream of the human β-globin locus (Farrell et al., 2002)
   5693..5739    -  terminator     T7 terminator: transcription terminator for bacteriophage T7 RNA polymerase
   5757..5805    -  polyA_signal   poly(A) signal: synthetic polyadenylation signal
   5886..6189    +  enhancer       CMV enhancer: human cytomegalovirus immediate early enhancer
   6262..6279    -  promoter       CMV promoter (fragment): human cytomegalovirus (CMV) immediate early promoter
   6342..6393    +  promoter       CMVd2 promoter: truncated human cytomegalovirus (CMV) immediate early promoter that yields moderately reduced expression relative to the full-length promoter
