[The description below was written by a language model from this plasmid's Addgene catalogue record and pLannotate feature annotations shown in this document.]
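Description:
pGBW-m4133986 is a mammalian expression plasmid built on the pTwist_CMV_Puro_6 backbone for producing wild-type SARS-CoV-2 nsp9, a mature cleavage product of the viral ORF1ab polyprotein. It is propagated in E. coli as a high-copy plasmid through a ColE1/pUC-type origin and selected with ampicillin via a full-length β-lactamase (AmpR) gene. A short additional β-lactamase fragment is also annotated and appears to be a backbone remnant. For selection in mammalian cells, a separate cassette places the puromycin N-acetyltransferase gene under the human ubiquitin C promoter, followed by a synthetic poly(A) signal.

The nsp9 coding sequence, roughly 330 bp, is driven by the CMV immediate early enhancer/promoter. The automated annotation recognises the enhancer plus promoter fragments, including a match to a truncated CMV variant. The insert itself is not annotated in the feature table, but its position can be inferred: the sequence is circular, and the promoter lies near the end of the numbering while the 6xHis tag sits near the start. The insert therefore presumably occupies the region between them. According to the catalogue entry, the backbone supplies a C-terminal tag consisting of a TEV protease cleavage site and 6xHis, so the protein can be captured by metal-affinity purification and the tag then removed. An SV40 polyadenylation signal lies downstream of the tag, although it is annotated on the opposite strand.

The expression region is flanked by human β-globin 5' and 3' insulator elements, T7 and rrnG terminators, and an upstream synthetic poly(A) signal. These likely serve to isolate the cassette from read-through transcription and neighbouring regulatory influences. The plasmid suits transient or puromycin-selected expression of tagged nsp9 in mammalian cells, for example for purification or interaction studies, though the record states no specific application beyond expression.
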