Addgene plasmid #152434: pGBW-m4133986
Purpose: Mammalian expression plasmid for SARS-CoV-2 nsp9
Depositing lab: Ginkgo Bioworks & Benjie Chen. Depositing organization: Ginkgo Bioworks.
Backbone
  Vector backbone: pTwist_CMV_Puro_6
  Backbone size w/o insert (bp): 6080
  Vector type: Mammalian Expression
  Selectable markers: Puromycin
Growth in bacteria
  Bacterial resistance: Ampicillin, 100 μg/mL
  Growth temperature: 37°C
  Growth strain: DH5alpha
  Copy number: High Copy
Gene/Insert
  Gene/Insert name: SARS-CoV-2 nsp9
  Species: Severe acute respiratory syndrome coronavirus 2
  Insert size (bp): 332
  Mutation: wt
  Entrez Gene: ORF1ab (a.k.a. GU280_gp01)
  Promoter: CMV
  Tag / fusion protein: Cleavable TEV;6xHis-003 (C terminal on backbone)
  Cloning method: Unknown
Resource information
  A portion of this plasmid was derived from a plasmid made by: GinkgoBioworks
Depositor comments: NCBI reference sequence: YP_009725305.1
How to cite: pGBW-m4133986 was a gift from Ginkgo Bioworks & Benjie Chen (Addgene plasmid # 152434 ; http://n2t.net/addgene:152434 ; RRID:Addgene_152434)
